Addgene plasmid #64609: FLAG-IKKbeta (S177E,S181E)-pcw107
Purpose: when used to produce lentivirus, express physiological levels of insert
Depositing lab: David Sabatini & Kris Wood. Depositing organization: Whitehead Institute for Biomedical Research. Publication: Systematic identification of signaling pathways with potential to confer anticancer drug resistance. Martz CA, Ottina KA, Singleton KR, Jasper JS, Wardell SE, Peraza-Penton A, Anderson GR, Winter PS, Wang T, Alley HM, Kwong LN, Cooper ZA, Tetzlaff M, Chen PL, Rathmell JC, Flaherty KT, Wargo JA, McDonnell DP, Sabatini DM, Wood KC. Sci Signal. 2014 Dec 23;7(357):ra121. doi: 10.1126/scisignal.aaa1877. PubMed 25538079.
Backbone
  Vector backbone: pcw107 (V5)
  Backbone manufacturer: John Doench/Kathleen Ottina
  Backbone size w/o insert (bp): 9240
  Vector type: Lentiviral
  Selectable markers: Puromycin
Growth in bacteria
  Bacterial resistance: Ampicillin, 100 μg/mL
  Growth temperature: 37°C
  Growth strain: Stbl3
  Copy number: Unknown
Gene/Insert
  Gene/Insert name: IKBKB (alt name: NM_001556.2)
  Insert size (bp): 2310
  Mutation: S177E, S181E
  Promoter: PGK
  Tag / fusion protein: FLAG (N terminal on insert)
  Cloning method: Gateway Cloning
  Sequencing primers: 5′ hPGK-F; 3′ WPRE-R
Resource information
  A portion of this plasmid was derived from a plasmid made by: Anjana Rao (Addgene plasmid # 11105)
Terms and licenses: Academic/Nonprofit Terms; Industry Terms: Not Available to Industry
Depositor comments: CGAG (N-term barcode, 17 nt upstream of CDS start). Working name: CTK-C2-STOP
How to cite: FLAG-IKKbeta (S177E,S181E)-pcw107 was a gift from David Sabatini & Kris Wood (Addgene plasmid # 64609 ; http://n2t.net/addgene:64609 ; RRID:Addgene_64609)
