[The description below was written by a language model from this plasmid's Addgene catalogue record.]
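Description:
FLAG-IKKbeta (S177E,S181E)-pcw107 is a lentiviral expression plasmid built on the pcw107 (V5) backbone, which is about 9.2 kb without insert. It is propagated in bacteria under ampicillin selection, in a recombination-deficient strain of the kind commonly used to stabilise the repeated sequences of lentiviral vectors. Transduced mammalian cells are selected with puromycin. The record gives no feature table, so the replication origin, the LTR and packaging elements, and the promoter driving the puromycin marker are not specified. The use of a WPRE-directed sequencing primer implies that a woodchuck hepatitis virus post-transcriptional regulatory element lies downstream of the insert, where it would normally enhance transcript stability and expression.

The payload is an approximately 2.3 kb IKBKB (IKKβ) coding sequence, introduced by Gateway recombination and expressed from the PGK promoter. This moderate-strength constitutive promoter fits the stated aim of producing physiological rather than grossly overexpressed levels of the protein after viral delivery. The kinase carries an N-terminal FLAG tag for detection or immunoprecipitation. It also has the substitutions S177E and S181E, glutamate replacements at the activation-loop serines that are generally used as phosphomimetics to make IKKβ constitutively active and so drive NF-κB signalling. The working name includes "STOP", which suggests that the insert ends in its own stop codon and the backbone V5 tag is not fused, though the record does not say so explicitly. A short four-nucleotide barcode sits just upstream of the coding sequence, allowing the construct to be identified in mixed populations. The plasmid belongs to a collection of pathway-activating constructs used to screen systematically for signalling pathways that can confer resistance to anticancer drugs.
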