>Addgene plasmid #64609 | FLAG-IKKbeta (S177E,S181E)-pcw107 | depositor partial sequence | sequence record 108678 | Depositor Insert Sequence
ATGGACTACAAAGACGATGACGACAAGCTTGCGGCCGCAATGAGCTGGTCACCTTCCCTGACAACGCAGA
CATGTGGGGCCTGGGAAATGAAAGAGCGCCTTGGGACAGGGGGATTTGGAAATGTCATCCGATGGCACAA
TCAGGAAACAGGTGAGCAGATTGCCATCAAGCAGTGCCGGCAGGAGCTCAGCCCCCGGAACCGAGAGCGG
TGGTGCCTGGAGATCCAGATCATGAGAAGGCTGACCCACCCCAATGTGGTGGCTGCCCGAGATGTCCCTG
AGGGGATGCAGAACTTGGCGCCCAATGACCTGCCCCTGCTGGCCATGGAGTACTGCCAAGGAGGAGATCT
CCGGAAGTACCTGAACCAGTTTGAGAACTGCTGTGGTCTGCGGGAAGGTGCCATCCTCACCTTGCTGAGT
GACATTGCCTCTGCGCTTAGATACCTTCATGAAAACAGAATCATCCATCGGGATCTAAAGCCAGAAAACA
TCGTCCTGCAGCAAGGAGAACAGAGGTTAATACACAAAATTATTGACCTAGGATATGCCAAGGAGCTGGA
TCAGGGCGAACTTTGCACAGAATTCGTGGGGACCCTGCAGTACCTGGCCCCAGAGCTACTGGAGCAGCAG
AAGTACACAGTGACCGTCGACTACTGGAGCTTCGGCACCCTGGCCTTTGAGTGCATCACGGGCTTCCGGC
CCTTCCTCCCCAACTGGCAGCCCGTGCAGTGGCATTCAAAAGTGCGGCAGAAGAGTGAGGTGGACATTGT
TGTTAGCGAAGACTTGAATGGAACGGTGAAGTTTTCAAGCTCTTTACCCTACCCCAATAATCTTAACAGT
GTCCTGGCTGAGCGACTGGAGAAGTGGCTGCAACTGATGCTGATGTGGCACCCCCGACAGAGGGGCACGG
ATCCCACGTATGGGCCCAATGGCTGCTTCAAGGCCCTGGATGACATCTTAAACTTAAAGCTGGTTCATAT
CTTGAACATGGTCACGGGCACCATCCACACCTACCCTGTGACAGAGGATGAGAGTCTGCAGAGCTTGAAG
GCCAGAATCCAACAGGACACGGGCATCCCAGAGGAGGACCAGGAGCTGCTGCAGGAAGCGGGCCTGGCGT
TGATCCCCGATAAGCCTGCCACTCAGTGTATTTCAGACGGCAAGTTAAATGAGGGCCACACATTGGACAT
GGATCTTGTTTTTCTCTTTGACAACAGTAAAATCACCTATGAGACTCAGATCTCCCCACGGCCCCAACCT
GAAAGTGTCAGCTGTATCCTTCAAGAGCCCAAGAGGAATCTCGCCTTCTTCCAGCTGAGGAAGGTGTGGG
GCCAGGTCTGGCACAGCATCCAGACCCTGAAGGAAGATTGCAACCGGCTGCAGCAGGGACAGCGAGCCGC
CATGATGAATCTCCTCCGAAACAACAGCTGCCTCTCCAAAATGAAGAATTCCATGGCTTCCATGTCTCAG
CAGCTCAAGGCCAAGTTGGATTTCTTCAAAACCAGCATCCAGATTGACCTGGAGAAGTACAGCGAGCAAA
CCGAGTTTGGGATCACATCAGATAAACTGCTGCTGGCCTGGAGGGAAATGGAGCAGGCTGTGGAGCTCTG
TGGGCGGGAGAACGAAGTGAAACTCCTGGTAGAACGGATGATGGCTCTGCAGACCGACATTGTGGACTTA
CAGAGGAGCCCCATGGGCCGGAAGCAGGGGGGAACGCTGGACGACCTAGAGGAGCAAGCAAGGGAGCTGT
ACAGGAGACTAAGGGAAAAACCTCGAGACCAGCGAACTGAGGGTGACAGTCAGGAAATGGTACGGCTGCT
GCTTCAGGCAATTCAGAGCTTCGAGAAGAAAGTGCGAGTGATCTATACGCAGCTCAGTAAAACTGTGGTT
TGCAAGCAGAAGGCGCTGGAACTGTTGCCCAAGGTGGAAGAGGTGGTGAGCTTAATGAATGAGGATGAGA
AGACTGTTGTCCGGCTGCAGGAGAAGCGGCAGAAGGAGCTCTGGAATCTCCTGAAGATTGCTTGTAGCAA
GGTCCGTGGTCCTGTCAGTGGAAGCCCGGATAGCATGAATGCCTCTCGACTTAGCCAGCCTGGGCAGCTG
ATGTCTCAGCCCTCCACGGCCTCCAACAGCTTACCTGAGCCAGCCAAGAAGAGTGAAGAACTGGTGGCTG
AAGCACATAACCTCTGCACCCTGCTAGAAAATGCCATACAGGACACTGTGAGGGAACAAGACCAGAGTTT
CACGGCCCTAGACTGGAGCTGGTTACAGACGGAAGAAGAAGAGCACAGCTGCCTGGAGCAGGCCTCATGA
