>Addgene plasmid #64609 | FLAG-IKKbeta (S177E,S181E)-pcw107 | addgene partial sequence | sequence record 110634 | WPRE-R 5'-CATAGCGTAAAAGGAGCAACA-3'
GTAATCCAGAGGTTGATTGTCGACTTAACGCGGTCATTACTACGTAGAACCGAGACCGAGGAGAGGGTTA
GGGATAGGCTTACCACCGGTAACCACTTTGTACAAGAAAGTTGGCAATCATGAGGCCTGCTCCAGGCAGC
CCCATGTCAGGGGGTCGAGTCCCCCCACCGCACAAGGCCTGCTATGGGCTGCCCCATGTCAGGGGGTCGA
GTCCCCCCACATCATGAGGCCTGCTCCAGGCAGCTGTGCTCTTCTTCTTCCGTCTGTAACCAGCTCCAGT
CTAGGGCCGTGAAACTCTGGTCTTGTTCCCTCACAGTGTCCTGTATGGCATTTTCTAGCAGGGTGCAGAG
GTTATGTGCTTCAGCCACCAGTTCTTCACTCTTCTTGGCTGGCTCAGGTAAGCTGTTGGAGGCCGTGGAG
GGCTGAGACATCAGCTGCCCAGGCTGGCTAAGTCGAGAGGCATTCATGCTATCCGGGCTTCCACTGACAG
GACCACGGACCTTGCTACAAGCAATCTTCAGGAGATTCCAGAGCTCCTTCTGCCGCTTCTCCTGCAGCCG
GACAACAGTCTTCTCATCCTCATTCATTAAGCTCACCACCTCTTCCACCTTGGGCAACAGTTCCAGCGCC
TTCTGCTTGCAAACCACAGTTTTACTGAGCTGCGTATAGATCACTCGCACTTTCTTCTCGAAGCTCTGAA
TTGCCTGAAGCAGCAGCCGTACCATTTCCTGACTGTCACCCTCAGTTCGCTGGTCTCGA
