>Addgene plasmid #64609 | FLAG-IKKbeta (S177E,S181E)-pcw107 | addgene partial sequence | sequence record 111103 | hPGK-F 5'-GTGTTCCGCATTCTGCAAG-3'
TACAAAAAAGTTGGCCGAGGCGGCGGCGGCACCATGGACTACAAAGACGATGACGACAAGCTTGCGGCCG
CAATGAGCTGGTCACCTTCCCTGACAACGCAGACATGTGGGGCCTGGGAAATGAAAGAGCGCCTTGGGAC
AGGGGGATTTGGAAATGTCATCCGATGGCACAATCAGGAAACAGGTGAGCAGATTGCCATCAAGCAGTGC
CGGCAGGAGCTCAGCCCCCGGAACCGAGAGCGGTGGTGCCTGGAGATCCAGATCATGAGAAGGCTGACCC
ACCCCAATGTGGTGGCTGCCCGAGATGTCCCTGAGGGGATGCAGAACTTGGCGCCCAATGACCTGCCCCT
GCTGGCCATGGAGTACTGCCAAGGAGGAGATCTCCGGAAGTACCTGAACCAGTTTGAGAACTGCTGTGGT
CTGCGGGAAGGTGCCATCCTCACCTTGCTGAGTGACATTGCCTCTGCGCTTAGATACCTTCATGAAAACA
GAATCATCCATCGGGATCTAAAGCCAGAAAACATCGTCCTGCAGCAAGGAGAACAGAGGTTAATACACAA
AATTATTGACCTAGGATATGCCAAGGAGCTGGATCAGGGCGAACTTTGCACAGAATTCGTGGGGACCCTG
CAGTACCT
